Addgene plasmid #137104: pL2-GGA(EAAAK)2AGG
Purpose: iFLinkC Linker cloning
Depositing lab: Viktor Stein. Depositing organization: Technische Universitaet Darmstadt. Publication: iFLinkC: an iterative functional linker cloning strategy for the combinatorial assembly and recombination of linker peptides with functional domains. Grawe A, Ranglack J, Weyrich A, Stein V. Nucleic Acids Res. 2020 Jan 11. pii: 5700546. doi: 10.1093/nar/gkz1210. PubMed 31925441.
Backbone
  Vector backbone: pL2
  Vector type: Synthetic Biology
Growth in bacteria
  Bacterial resistance: Kanamycin, 50 μg/mL
  Growth temperature: 37°C
  Growth strain: DH5alpha
  Copy number: High Copy
Gene/Insert
  Gene/Insert name: GGA(EAAAK)2AGG (alt names: Rigid: Poly-Ala, EK-Salt-Bridge Linker (16); EAAAK16)
  Species: Synthetic
  Cloning method: Restriction Enzyme; 5′ cloning site Unknown (unknown if destroyed); 3′ cloning site Unknown (unknown if destroyed)
Terms and licenses: Academic/Nonprofit Terms; Industry Terms: Not Available to Industry
How to cite: pL2-GGA(EAAAK)2AGG was a gift from Viktor Stein (Addgene plasmid # 137104 ; http://n2t.net/addgene:137104 ; RRID:Addgene_137104)
