[The description below was written by a language model from this plasmid's Addgene catalogue record and pLannotate feature annotations shown in this document.]
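Description:
pL2-GGA(EAAAK)2AGG is a small (about 2 kb) bacterial cloning plasmid built on the pL2 backbone and classed as a synthetic biology vector. It is one of the linker donor plasmids of the iFLinkC (iterative functional linker cloning) system, a restriction-enzyme-based strategy for the combinatorial assembly and recombination of linker peptides with functional protein domains. It is maintained in E. coli at high copy number. Replication comes from a ColE1/pMB1/pUC-type origin, and selection is by kanamycin through an aph(3')-Ia aminoglycoside phosphotransferase gene (KanR). The automated annotation also picks up short fragments resembling an RSF origin, the rop gene and the AmpR promoter. These are partial matches only, most likely remnants of backbone construction rather than functional units.

The payload is a synthetic coding segment for a 16-residue rigid linker. Two repeats of the EAAAK motif are flanked by short Gly/Ala-containing ends (GGA at one end, AGG at the other). EAAAK repeats are alanine-rich sequences that tend to form a helix stabilised by Glu–Lys salt bridges, so they are commonly used as stiff spacers that hold fused domains apart. The linker itself is too short to appear in the feature table, which annotates only backbone elements. The record does not identify the restriction sites flanking the insert, and no promoter driving its expression is annotated, which fits a storage and donor plasmid rather than an expression construct. Its stated use is as a linker module for iFLinkC cloning, in which it can be combined with other linkers and domain parts to build fusion-protein libraries with varied linker length and rigidity.
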