Features (pLannotate 1.2.2; 5 found; start..end, strand, type, name):
     36..95      +  rep_origin     RSF ori (fragment): Plasmids containing the RSF 1030 origin of replication can be propagated in E. coli cells that contain additional plasmids with compatible origins.
    274..308     -  CDS            rop (fragment): Rop protein, which maintains plasmids at low copy number; rop
    403..460     +  promoter       AmpR promoter (fragment): bla
    469..1284    -  CDS            KanR: aminoglycoside phosphotransferase; aph(3')-Ia; confers resistance to kanamycin in bacteria or G418 (Geneticin®) in eukaryotes
   1412..1999    +  rep_origin     ori: high-copy-number ColE1/pMB1/pBR322/pUC origin of replication
>Addgene plasmid #137104 | pL2-GGA(EAAAK)2AGG | addgene full sequence | sequence record 272110 | Addgene NGS Result
GCGGCCTTTTTACGGTTCCTGGCCTTTTGCTGGCCTTTTGCTCACATGTTCTTTCCTGCGTTATCCCCTG
ATTCTGTGGATAACCGTATTACCGCCAATTGGCTCGCCGCAGCCGAACGACCGAGCGCAGCGAGTCACCC
GAAGACCATTTTGGACGCCAGCAGTGGGTGGAGCAGAAGCGGCCGCTAAAGAGGCAGCTGCAAAAGCAGG
AGGGCATTGCATCCAGCCCCGAGCAAAAGGAGACCCCTGACTAGTCTCCGGGAGCTGCATGTGTCAGAGG
TTTTCACCGTCATCACCGAAACGCGCGACACGAAAGGGCCTCGTGATACGCCTATTTTTATAGGTTAATG
TCATGATAATAATGGTTTCTTAGACGTCAGGTGGCCTTTTCGGGGAAATGTGCGCGGAACCCCTATTTGT
TTATTTTTCTAAATACATTCAAATATGTATCCGCTCATGAATTAATTCTTAGAAAAACTCATCGAGCATC
AAATGAAACTGCAATTTATTCATATCAGGATTATCAATACCATATTTTTGAAAAAGCCGTTTCTGTAATG
AAGGAGAAAACTCACCGAGGCAGTTCCATAGGATGGCAAGATCCTGGTATCGGTCTGCGATTCCGACTCG
TCCAACATCAATACAACCTATTAATTTCCCCTCGTCAAAAATAAGGTTATCAAGTGAGAAATCACCATGA
GTGACGACTGAATCCGGTGAGAATGGCAAAAGTTTATGCATTTCTTTCCAGACTTGTTCAACAGGCCAGC
CATTACGCTCGTCATCAAAATCACTCGCATCAACCAAACCGTTATTCATTCGTGATTGCGCCTGAGCCAG
ACGAAATACGCGGTCGCTGTTAAAAGGACAATTACAAACAGGAATCGAATGCAACCGGCGCAGGAACACC
GCCAGCGCATCAACAATATTTTCACCTGAATCAGGATATTCTTCTAATACCTGGAATGCTGTTTTCCCTG
GGATCGCCGTGGTGAGTAACCATGCATCATCAGGAGTACGGATAAAATGCTTGATGGTCGGAAGAGGCAT
AAATTCCGTCAGCCAGTTTAGTCTGACCATCTCATCTGTAACATCATTGGCAACGCTACCTTTGCCATGT
TTCAGAAACAACTCTGGCGCATCGGGCTTCCCATACAATCGATAGATTGTCGCACCTGATTGCCCGACAT
TATCGCGAGCCCATTTATACCCATATAAATCAGCATCCATGTTGGAATTTAATCGCGGCCTAGAGCAAGA
CGTTTCCCGTTGAATATGGCTCATAACACCCCTTGTATTACTGTTTATGTAAGCAGACAGTTTTATTGTG
AATTCTCATGACCAAAATCCCTTAACGTGAGTTTTCGTTCCACTGAGCGTCAGACCCCGTAGAAAAGATC
AAAGGATCTTCTTGAGATCCTTTTTTTCTGCGCGTAATCTGCTGCTTGCAAACAAAAAAACCACCGCTAC
CAGCGGTGGTTTGTTTGCCGGATCAAGAGCTACCAACTCTTTTTCCGAAGGTAACTGGCTTCAGCAGAGC
GCAGATACCAAATACTGTTCTTCTAGTGTAGCCGTAGTTAGGCCACCACTTCAAGAACTCTGTAGCACCG
CCTACATACCTCGCTCTGCTAATCCTGTTACCAGTGGCTGCTGCCAGTGGCGATAAGTCGTGTCTTACCG
GGTTGGACTCAAGACGATAGTTACCGGATAAGGCGCAGCGGTCGGGCTGAACGGGGGGTTCGTGCACACA
GCCCAGCTTGGAGCGAACGACCTACACCGAACTGAGATACCTACAGCGTGAGCTATGAGAAAGCGCCACG
CTTCCCGAAGGGAGAAAGGCGGACAGGTATCCGGTAAGCGGCAGGGTCGGAACAGGAGAGCGCACGAGGG
AGCTTCCAGGGGGAAACGCCTGGTATCTTTATAGTCCTGTCGGGTTTCGCCACCTCTGACTTGAGCGTCG
ATTTTTGTGATCTCGTCAGGGGGGCGGAGCCTATGGAAAAACGCCAGCAAC
